>Addgene plasmid #240791 | SAGA042 | addgene full sequence | sequence record 484215 | Addgene NGS Result
TTAATTAAGCGTTGCGCTCACTGCCCGCTTTCCAGTCGGGAAACCTGTCGTGCCAGCTGCATTAATGAAT
CGGCCAACGCGCGGGGAGAGGCGGTTTGCGTATTGGGCGCCAGGGTGGTTTTTCTTTTCACCAGTGAGAC
GGGCAACAGCTGATTGCCCTTCACCGCCTGGCCCTGAGAGAGTTGCAGCAAGCGGTCCACGCTGGTTTGC
CCCAGCAGGCGAAAATCCTGTTTGATGGTGGTTAACGGCGGGATATAACATGAGCTGTCTTCGGTATCGT
CGTATCCCACTACCGAGATGTCCGCACCAACGCGCAGCCCGGACTCGGTAATGGCGCGCATTGCGCCCAG
CGCCATCTGATCGTTGGCAACCAGCATCGCAGTGGGAACGATGCCCTCATTCAGCATTTGCATGGTTTGT
TGAAAACCGGACATGGCACTCCAGTCGCCTTCCCGTTCCGCTATCGGCTGAATTTGATTGCGAGTGAGAT
ATTTATGCCAGCCAGCCAGACGCAGACGCGCCGAGACAGAACTTAATGGGCCCGCTAACAGCGCGATTTG
CTGGTGACCCAATGCGACCAGATGCTCCACGCCCAGTCGCGTACCGTCTTCATGGGAGAAAATAATACTG
TTGATGGGTGTCTGGTCAGAGACATCAAGAAATAACGCCGGAACATTAGTGCAGGCAGCTTCCACAGCAA
TGGCATCCTGGTCATCCAGCGGATAGTTAATGATCAGCCCACTGACGCGTTGCGCGAGAAGATTGTGCAC
CGCCGCTTTACAGGCTTCGACGCCGCTTCGTTCTACCATCGACACCACCACGCTGGCACCCAGTTGATCG
GCGCGAGATTTAATCGCCGCGACAATTTGCGACGGCGCGTGCAGGGCCAGACTGGAGGTGGCAACGCCAA
TCAGCAACGACTGTTTGCCCGCCAGTTGTTGTGCCACGCGGTTGGGAATGTAATTCAGCTCCGCCATCGC
CGCTTCCACTTTTTCCCGCGTTTTCGCAGAAACGTGGCTGGCCTGGTTCACCACGCGGGAAACGGTCTGA
TAAGAGACACCGGCATACTCTGCGACATCGTATAACGTTACTGGTTTCACATTCACCACCCTGAATTGAC
TCTCTTCCGGGCGCTATCATGCCATACCGCGAAAGGTTTTGCGCCATTCGATGGTGTCGGATCGAGATCG
ATCTCGATCCCGCGAAATTAATACGACTCACTATAGGGAGAGGAATTGTGAGCGGATAACAATTCCCCTC
TAGAAATAATTTTGTTTAACTTTAAGAAGGAGACCCGTTATGGGTAGCAGCCATCATCATCATCATCACA
GCAGCGGCCTGGTGCCGCGCGGCAGCCATATGGCTAGCATGACTGGTGGACAGCAAATGGGTCGCATGAG
CAAAGGAGAAGAACTTTTCACTGGAGTTGTGCCAATTCTTGTTGAATTAGATGGTGATGTTAATGGGCAC
AAATTTTCTGTCAGTGGAGAGGGTGAAGGTGATGCTACATACGGAAAACTCACCCTTAAATTTATTTGCA
CTACTGGAAAACTACCTGTTCCATGGCCAACACTTGTCACTACTCTGACCTATGGCGTTCAATGCTTTTC
CCGTTATCCGGATCACATGAAACGGCATGACTTTTTCAAGAGTGCCATGCCCGAAGGTTATGTACAGGAA
CGCACTATATCTTTCAAAGATGACGGGAACTACAAGACGCGTGCTGAAGTCAAGTTTGAAGGTGATACCC
TTGTTAATCGTATCGAGTTAAAGGGTATTGATTTTAAAGAAGATGGAAACATTCTCGGACACAAACTAGA
GTACAACTATAACTCACACAATGTATACATCACGGCAGACAAACAAAAGAATGGAATCAAAGCTAACTTC
AAAATTCGCCACAACATTGAAGATGGTTCCGTTCAACTAGCAGACCATTATCAACAAAATACTCCAATTG
GCGATGGCCCTGTCCTTTTACCAGACAACCATTACCTGTCGACACAATCTGCCCTTTCGAAAGATCCCAA
CGAAAAGCGTGACCACATGGTCCTTCTTGAGTTTGTAACTGCTGCTGGGATTACACATGGCATGGATGAG
CTCTACAAATGATCGACCTAGCATAACCCCGCGGGGCCTCTTCGGGGGTCTCGCGGGGTTTTTTGCTGAA
AGAAGCTTCAAATAAAACGAAAGGCTCAGTCGAAAGACTGGGCCTTTCGTTTTATCTGTTGTTTGTCGCC
AAAGCCCGAAAGGAAGCTGAGTTGGCTGCTGCCACCGCTGAGCAATAACTAGCATAACCCCTTGGGGCCT
CTAAACGGGTCTTGAGGGGTTTTTTGCTGAAAGGAGGAACTATATCCGGATAAAAATTTATTTGCTTATT
AATCATCCAGCTCGTATAATGTGTGGAGGGCCCAAGTTCACTTAAAAAGGAGACCAGGGATGAAGTCCAA
CAATGCGCTCATCGTCATCCTCGGCACCGTCACCCTGGATGCTGTAGGCATAGGCTTGGTTATGCCGGTA
CTGCCGGGCCTCTTGCGGGATATCGTCCATTCCGACAGCATCGCCAGTCACTATGGCGTGCTGCTAGCGC
TATATGCGTTGATGCAATTTCTATGCGCACCCGTTCTCGGAGCACTGTCCGACCGCTTTGGCCGCCGCCC
AGTCCTGCTCGCTTCGCTACTTGGAGCCACTATCGACTACGCGATCATGGCGACCACACCCGTCCTGTGG
ATTCTCTACGCCGGACGCATCGTGGCCGGCATCACCGGCGCCACAGGTGCGGTTGCTGGCGCCTATATCG
CCGACATCACCGATGGGGAAGATCGGGCTCGCCACTTCGGGCTCATGAGCGCTTGTTTCGGCGTGGGTAT
GGTGGCAGGCCCCGTGGCCGGGGGACTGTTGGGCGCCATCTCCCTGCACGCACCATTCCTTGCGGCGGCG
GTGCTCAACGGCCTCAACCTACTACTGGGCTGCTTCCTAATGCAGGAGTCGCATAAGGGAGAGCGCCGTC
CGATGCCCTTGAGAGCCTTCAACCCAGTCAGCTCCTTCCGGTGGGCGCGGGGCATGACCATTGTGGCCGC
ACTTATGACTGTCTTCTTTATCATGCAACTCGTAGGACAGGTGCCGGCAGCGCTCTGGGTCATTTTCGGC
GAGGACCGCTTTCGCTGGAGCGCGACGATGAGCGGCCTGTCGCTTGCGGTATTCGGAATCTTGCACGCCC
TCGCTCAAGCCTTCGTCACTGGTCCCGCCACCAAACGTTTCGGCGAGAAGCAGGCCATTATCGCCGGCAT
GGCGGCCGACGCGCTGGGCTACGTCTTGCTGGCGTTCGCGACGCGAGGCTGGATGGCCTTCCCCATTATG
ATTCTTCTCGCTTCCGGCGGCATCGGGATGCCCGCGTTGCAGGCCATGCTGTCCAGGCAGGTAGATGACG
ACCATCAGGGACAGCTTCAAGGATCGCTCGCGGCTCTTACCAGCCTAACTTCGATCACTGGACCGCTGAT
CGTCACGGCGATTTATGCCGCCTCGGCGAGCACATGGAACGGGTTGGCATGGATTGTAGGCGCCGCCCTA
TACCTTGTCTGCCTCCCCGCGTTGCGTCGCGGTGCATGGAGCCGGGCCACCTCGACCTGAGACAATTGTC
CAGATAAAAAAAATCCTTAGCTTTCGCTAAGGATGATTTCTTTATTGTAATTCATTAAGCATTCTGCCGA
CATGGAAGCCATCACAAACGGCATGATGAACCTGAATCGCCAGCGGCATCAGCACCTTGTCGCCTTGCGT
ATAATATTTGCCCATGGTGAAAACGGGGGCGAAGAAGTTGTCCATATTGGCCACGTTTAAATCAAAACTG
GTGAAACTCACCCAGGGATTGGCTGAGACGAAAAACATATTCTCAATAAACCCTTTAGGGAAATAGGCCA
GGTTTTCACCGTAACACGCCACATCTTGCGAATATATGTGTAGAAACTGCCGGAAATCGTCGTGGTATTC
ACTCCAGAGCGATGAAAACGTTTCAGTTTGCTCATGGAAAACGGTGTAACAAGGGTGAACACTATCCCAT
ATCACCAGCTCACCGTCTTTCATTGCCATACGAAATTCCGGATGAGCATTCATCAGGCGGGCAAGAATGT
GAATAAAGGCCGGATAAAACTTGTGCTTATTTTTCTTTACGGTCTTTAAAAAGGCCGTAATATCCAGCTG
AACGGTCTGGTTATAGGTACATTGAGCAACTGACTGAAATGCCTCAAAATGTTCTTTACGATGCCATTGG
GATATATCAACGGTGGTATATCCAGTGATTTTTTTCTCCATTTTAGCTTCCTTAGCTCCTGAAAATCTCG
ATAACTCAAAAAATACGCCCGGTAGTGATCTTATTTCATTATGGTGAAAGTTGGAACCTCTTACGTGCCG
ATCAACGTCTCATTTTCGCCAACTAGTCTGGATTCTCACCAATAAAAAACGCCCGGCGGCAACCGAGCGT
TCTGAACAAATCCAGATGGAGTTCTGAGGTCATTACTGGATCTATCAACAGGAGTCCAAGGGGTCCCCAA
TAATTACGATTTAAATGACAAGGGTTCTTTTCCGCTGCATAACCCTGCTTCGGGGTCATTATAGCGATTT
TTTCGGTATATCCATCCTTTTTCGCACGATATACAGGATTTTGCCAAAGGGTTCGTGTAGACTTTCCTTG
GTGTATCCAACGGCGTCAGCCGGGCAGGATAGGTGAAGTAGGCCCACCCGCGAGCGGGTGTTCCTTCTTC
ACTGTCCCTTATTCGCACCTGGCGGTGCTCAACGGGAATCCTGCTCTGCGAGGCTGGCCGTAGGCCGGCC
CTAGAAATATTTTATCTGATTAATAAGATGATCTTCTTGAGATCGTTTTGGTCTGCGCATAATCTCTTGC
TCTGAAAACGAAAAAACCGCCTTGCAGGGCGGTTTTTCGAAGGTTCTCTGAGCTACCAACTCTTTGAACC
GAGGTAACTGGCTTGGAGGAGCGCAGTCACCAAAACTTGTCCTTTCAGTTTAGCCTTAACCGGCGCATGA
CTTCAAGACTAACTCCTCTAAATCAATTACCAGTGGCTGCTGCCAGTGGTGCTTTTGCATGTCTTTCCGG
GTTGGACTCAAGACGATAGTTACCGGATAAGGCGCAGCGGTCGGACTGAACGGGGGGTTCGTGCATACAG
TCCAGCTTGGAGCGAACTGCCTACCCGGAACTGAGTGTCAGGCGTGGAATGAGACAAACGCGGCCATAAC
AGCGGAATGACACCGGTAAACCGAAAGGCAGGAACAGGAGAGCGCACGAGGGAGCCGCCAGGGGGAAACG
CCTGGTATCTTTATAGTCCTGTCGGGTTTCGCCACCACTGATTTGAGCGTCAGATTTCGTGATGCTTGTC
AGGGGGGCGGAGCCTATGGAAAAACGGCTTTGCCGCGGCCCTCTCACTTCCCTGTTAAGTATCTTCCTGG
CATCTTCCAGGAAATCTCCGCCCCGTTCGTAAGCCATTTCCGCTCGCCGCAGTCGAACGACCGAGCGTAG
CGAGTCAGTGAGCGAGGAAGCGGAATATATCCGGCGCGCCCAGCTGTCTAGGGCGGCGGATTTGTCCTAC
TCAGGAGAGCGTTCACCGACAAACAACAGATAAAACGGAAGGCCCAGTCTTTCGACTGAGCCTTTCGTTT
TATTTGATGCCT
Features (pLannotate 1.2.2; 22 found; start..end, strand, type, name):
     18..1100    -  CDS            lacI: lac repressor; lacI; The lac repressor binds to the lac operator to inhibit transcription in E. coli. This inhibition can be relieved by adding lactose or isopropyl-β-D-thiogalactopyranoside (IPTG).
   1101..1178    -  promoter       lacI promoter: lacI
   1209..1227    +  promoter       T7 promoter: promoter for bacteriophage T7 RNA polymerase
   1232..1256    +  protein_bind   lac operator: The lac repressor binds to the lac operator to inhibit transcription in E. coli. This inhibition can be relieved by adding lactose or isopropyl-β-D-thiogalactopyranoside (IPTG). lac repressor encoded by lacI
   1271..1293    +  RBS            RBS: efficient ribosome binding site from bacteriophage T7 gene 10 (Olins and Rangwala, 1989)
   1312..1328    +  CDS            capTEV™ (fragment): composite tag for in vivo biotinylation, TEV protease cleavage, and 6xHis tagging
   1339..1356    +  CDS            thrombin site: thrombin recognition and cleavage site
   1360..1392    +  CDS            T7 tag (gene 10 leader): leader peptide from bacteriophage T7 gene 10 promotes efficient translation in E. coli
   1396..2109    +  CDS            Folding Reporter GFP: Folding Reporter GFP is a basic (constitutively fluorescent) green fluorescent protein published in 1999, derived from Aequorea victoria.
   2179..2225    +  terminator     rrnB T1 terminator: transcription terminator T1 from the E. coli rrnB gene
   2240..2281    +  CDS            SET1 (fragment): solubility-enhancement tag derived from T7 phage gene 10B
   2289..2336    +  terminator     T7 terminator: transcription terminator for bacteriophage T7 RNA polymerase
   2378..2401    +  promoter       trc promoter (fragment): strong E. coli promoter; hybrid between the trp and lac UV5 promoters
   2440..3630    +  CDS            TcR: tetracycline efflux protein; tet; confers resistance to tetracycline
   3641..3680    -  terminator     bacterial terminator (fragment): putative bacterial transcription terminator
   3685..4311    -  CDS            CmR (fragment): chloramphenicol acetyltransferase; cat; confers resistance to chloramphenicol
   4312..4414    -  promoter       cat promoter: promoter of the E. coli cat gene encoding chloramphenicol acetyltransferase
   4442..4536    -  terminator     lambda t0 terminator: transcription terminator from phage lambda
   4712..4820    +  oriT           oriT: incP origin of transfer
   4867..5412    +  rep_origin     p15A ori: Plasmids containing the medium-copy-number p15A origin of replication can be propagated in E. coli cells that contain a second plasmid with the ColE1 origin.
   5500..5555    +  rep_origin     RSF ori (fragment): Plasmids containing the RSF 1030 origin of replication can be propagated in E. coli cells that contain additional plasmids with compatible origins.
   5590..5676    -  terminator     rrnB T1 terminator: Escherichia coli rrnB; transcription terminator T1 from the E. coli rrnB gene
