[The description below was written by a language model from this plasmid's Addgene catalogue record and pLannotate feature annotations shown in this document.]
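Description:
SAGA042 is a synthetic-biology plasmid built on a pSEVAx61-type backbone for use in Escherichia coli, where it serves as a test and template construct for in vivo recombineering of plasmid DNA. It replicates from a p15A origin, recorded as low copy, which is compatible with ColE1-type plasmids. It also carries the incP oriT typical of SEVA vectors, allowing conjugative mobilisation when transfer functions are supplied in trans. The rrnB T1 and lambda t0 terminators flank and insulate the modules. A short RSF ori fragment is annotated as well, but it is only a partial match. The plasmid is maintained by tetracycline selection.

The payload is a "triple selection cassette" combining three readouts. First, a pET-style expression unit (lacI with its own promoter, a T7 promoter with lac operator, and the T7 gene 10 ribosome binding site) drives a Folding Reporter GFP. The GFP is preceded by an N-terminal leader containing a His tag, a thrombin site and the T7 tag, and is followed by rrnB T1 and T7 terminators. The "His tags low" label in the insert name is not explained in the record. Second, the tetA tetracycline efflux gene lies downstream of a fragment of the trc promoter. The record notes a mutation in its translation initiation region, apparently matched to the p15A backbone, as the insert name suggests. Third, a truncated chloramphenicol acetyltransferase gene with its cat promoter sits on the opposite strand. As a truncated gene it presumably does not confer resistance, and restoring it by recombination could give a positive selection, though the record does not spell out this mechanism. Together, fluorescence, tetracycline resistance and the truncated chloramphenicol marker provide the cassette's three readouts for plasmid engineering in E. coli.
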