Addgene plasmid #240791: SAGA042
Purpose: Plasmid contains the triple selection cassette gfp -p15a tetAp15a - CmTrunc that allows for in vivo recombineering in E.coli.
Depositing lab: Morten Norholm. Depositing organization: Danmarks Tekniske Universitet. Publication: Simple and robust in vivo engineering of plasmid DNA at any copy number in Escherichia coli. Sepulchro AGV, Kozlowski HCJ, Norholm MHH. Commun Biol. 2025 Jun 17;8(1):933. doi: 10.1038/s42003-025-08361-9. PubMed 40527904.
Backbone
  Vector backbone: pSEVAx61
  Vector type: Synthetic Biology
Growth in bacteria
  Bacterial resistance: Tetracycline, 10 μg/mL
  Growth temperature: 37°C
  Growth strain: DH5alpha
  Copy number: Low Copy
Gene/Insert
  Gene/Insert name: SAGA p15a His low : T7- His tags low - gfp -p15a tetAp15a - CmTrunc
  Species: Unspecified
  Mutation: Mutation on translation initiation region of tetA
  Cloning method: Other
Terms and licenses: Academic/Nonprofit Terms; Industry Terms: Not Available to Industry
How to cite: SAGA042 was a gift from Morten Norholm (Addgene plasmid # 240791 ; http://n2t.net/addgene:240791 ; RRID:Addgene_240791)
